Addgene plasmid #98187: UKNP1.16.2
Purpose: Expression of HCV E1E2 genes cloned from patient serum. United Kingdom Nottingham Panel x.xx.xx (genotype.patient number.clone number)
Depositing lab: Jonathan Ball. Depositing organization: University of Nottingham. Publication: A Diverse Panel of Hepatitis C Virus Glycoproteins for Use in Vaccine Research Reveals Extremes of Monoclonal Antibody Neutralization Resistance. Urbanowicz RA, McClure CP, Brown RJ, Tsoleridis T, Persson MA, Krey T, Irving WL, Ball JK, Tarr AW. J Virol. 2015 Dec 23;90(7):3288-301. doi: 10.1128/JVI.02700-15. PubMed 26699643.
Backbone
  Vector backbone: pcDNA3.1_V5-His_Topo
  Backbone manufacturer: Invitrogen
  Vector type: Mammalian Expression
Growth in bacteria
  Bacterial resistance: Ampicillin, 100 μg/mL
  Growth temperature: 37°C
  Growth strain: DH5alpha
  Copy number: High Copy
Gene/Insert
  Gene/Insert name: HCV E1E2 (alt name: UKNP1.16.2)
  Species: Hepatitis C virus
  Insert size (bp): 1734
  GenBank ID: KU285188.1
  Cloning method: TOPO Cloning
  Sequencing primers: 5′ T7F; 3′ bGHR
Terms and licenses: Academic/Nonprofit Terms; Industry Terms: Not Available to Industry
How to cite: UKNP1.16.2 was a gift from Jonathan Ball (Addgene plasmid # 98187 ; http://n2t.net/addgene:98187 ; RRID:Addgene_98187)
