[The description below was written by a language model from this plasmid's Addgene catalogue record and pLannotate feature annotations shown in this document.]
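Description:
UKNP1.16.2 is a mammalian expression plasmid built on the Invitrogen pcDNA3.1 V5-His TOPO backbone, carrying a 1,734 bp hepatitis C virus E1E2 envelope glycoprotein cassette that was amplified from patient serum and inserted by TOPO cloning. The name follows the United Kingdom Nottingham Panel convention of genotype, patient number and clone number, so this is clone 2 from patient 16, genotype 1. It is maintained in E. coli at high copy through a ColE1/pUC-type origin with ampicillin selection from the bla gene. An f1 origin and remnants of the lac promoter/operator region are also present as backbone features.

The E1E2 coding region sits downstream of the human CMV immediate-early enhancer and promoter and is followed by the bovine growth hormone polyadenylation signal. A T7 promoter between the CMV promoter and the insert allows in vitro transcription and serves as a sequencing primer site. The automated annotation matches the insert to a fragment of the HCV polyprotein (Glasgow isolate). The NS2 text attached to that match is generic polyprotein annotation, not a description of the cloned segment. A V5 epitope tag lies downstream of the insert, but the record does not say whether it is in frame with E2 or separated from it by a stop codon. A separate SV40 promoter–neo–SV40 poly(A) unit permits G418 selection of stably transfected mammalian cells. The short HIV-1 LTR and ble fragments are probably incidental sequence matches.

The two sequence records, depositor and NGS, differ by one nucleotide in length and give the same feature map. The plasmid belongs to a diverse panel of patient-derived HCV glycoproteins assembled for vaccine research and for assessing sensitivity or resistance to neutralising monoclonal antibodies.
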