Features (pLannotate 1.2.2; 21 found; start..end, strand, type, name):
     36..80      -  misc_feature   bom (fragment): basis of mobility region from pBR322
    235..614     +  enhancer       CMV enhancer: human cytomegalovirus immediate early enhancer
    615..818     +  promoter       CMV promoter: human cytomegalovirus (CMV) immediate early promoter
    814..847     +  LTR            5' LTR (truncated) (fragment): truncated 5' long terminal repeat (LTR) from HIV-1
    863..881     +  promoter       T7 promoter: promoter for bacteriophage T7 RNA polymerase
    942..2669    +  CDS            POLG_HCVGL (fragment): Experimental evidence at protein level: Swiss-Prot protein existence level 1. [Protease NS2]: Cysteine protease required for the proteolytic auto-cleavage between the non-structural proteins NS2 and NS3 (By similarity). The N-terminus of NS3 is required for the function of NS2 protease (active region NS2-3) (By similarity). Promotes the initiation of viral particle assembly by mediating the interaction between structural and non-structural proteins (By similarity). From Hepatitis C virus (isolate Glasgow) (HCV).
   2757..2798    +  CDS            V5 tag: epitope tag from simian virus 5
   2854..3078    +  polyA_signal   bGH poly(A) signal: bovine growth hormone polyadenylation signal
   3082..3103    +  promoter       SV40 promoter (fragment): SV40 enhancer and early promoter
   3124..3552    +  rep_origin     f1 ori (sequence partly withheld): f1 bacteriophage origin of replication; arrow indicates direction of (+) strand synthesis
   3566..3896    +  promoter       SV40 promoter: SV40 enhancer and early promoter
   3963..4754    +  CDS            neo: KKA2_KLEPN - Also known as kan, nptII. Experimental evidence at protein level: Swiss-Prot protein existence level 1. Resistance to kanamycin, neomycin, paromomycin, ribostamycin, butirosin and gentamicin B. From Klebsiella pneumoniae.
   4780..4938    +  CDS            ble (fragment): BLE_KLEPN - Experimental evidence at protein level: Swiss-Prot protein existence level 1. Binding protein with a strong affinity to the bleomycin family of antibiotics. Binds to CL990; an antimitotic-antibiotic compound. From Klebsiella pneumoniae.
   4933..5054    +  polyA_signal   SV40 poly(A) signal: SV40 polyadenylation signal
   5127..5143    -  protein_bind   lac operator: The lac repressor binds to the lac operator to inhibit transcription in E. coli. This inhibition can be relieved by adding lactose or isopropyl-β-D-thiogalactopyranoside (IPTG). lac repressor encoded by lacI
   5151..5181    -  promoter       lac promoter: promoter for the E. coli lac operon
   5196..5217    -  protein_bind   CAP binding site: CAP binding activates transcription in the presence of cAMP. E. coli catabolite activator protein
   5230..5322    -  CDS            lacI (fragment): lac repressor; lacI; The lac repressor binds to the lac operator to inhibit transcription in E. coli. This inhibition can be relieved by adding lactose or isopropyl-β-D-thiogalactopyranoside (IPTG).
   5505..6093    -  rep_origin     ori: high-copy-number ColE1/pMB1/pBR322/pUC origin of replication
   6264..7124    -  CDS            AmpR: β-lactamase; bla; confers resistance to ampicillin, carbenicillin, and related antibiotics
   7125..7229    -  promoter       AmpR promoter: bla
>Addgene plasmid #98187 | UKNP1.16.2 | depositor full sequence | sequence record 179998 | UKNP1.16.2 sequence 7260 bps
GACGGATCGGGAGATCTCCCGATCCCCTATGGTCGACTCTCAGTACAATCTGCTCTGATGCCGCATAGTT
AAGCCAGTATCTGCTCCCTGCTTGTGTGTTGGAGGTCGCTGAGTAGTGCGCGAGCAAAATTTAAGCTACA
ACAAGGCAAGGCTTGACCGACAATTGCATGAAGAATCTGCTTAGGGTTAGGCGTTTTGCGCTGCTTCGCG
ATGTACGGGCCAGATATACGCGTTGACATTGATTATTGACTAGTTATTAATAGTAATCAATTACGGGGTC
ATTAGTTCATAGCCCATATATGGAGTTCCGCGTTACATAACTTACGGTAAATGGCCCGCCTGGCTGACCG
CCCAACGACCCCCGCCCATTGACGTCAATAATGACGTATGTTCCCATAGTAACGCCAATAGGGACTTTCC
ATTGACGTCAATGGGTGGACTATTTACGGTAAACTGCCCACTTGGCAGTACATCAAGTGTATCATATGCC
AAGTACGCCCCCTATTGACGTCAATGACGGTAAATGGCCCGCCTGGCATTATGCCCAGTACATGACCTTA
TGGGACTTTCCTACTTGGCAGTACATCTACGTATTAGTCATCGCTATTACCATGGTGATGCGGTTTTGGC
AGTACATCAATGGGCGTGGATAGCGGTTTGACTCACGGGGATTTCCAAGTCTCCACCCCATTGACGTCAA
TGGGAGTTTGTTTTGGCACCAAAATCAACGGGACTTTCCAAAATGTCGTAACAACTCCGCCCCATTGACG
CAAATGGGCGGTAGGCGTGTACGGTGGGAGGTCTATATAAGCAGAGCTCTCTGGCTAACTAGAGAACCCA
CTGCTTACTGGCTTATCGAAATTAATACGACTCACTATAGGGAGACCCAAGCTGGCTAGTTAAGCTTGGT
ACCGAGCTCGGATCCAGTACCCTTCACCATGGGTTGCTCTTTCTCTATCTTCCTTCTGGCCCTGCTCTCT
TGCCTGACCGTACCCGCTTCGGCCTACCAAGTGCGCAACACCACGGGGCTTTACCATGTCACCAATGATT
GCCCTAACTCGAGTATTGTGTACGAGGCGGCCAATGCCATCTTGCACACTCCGGGGTGTGTCCCTTGCGT
TCGCGAGGGTAACTTCTCGAGGTGTTGGGTGGCGTTGACCCCCACGGTGGCCACCAGGGACGGCAAGCTC
CCCGCAGCGCAGCTGCGACGTCACATCGACCTGCTCGTCGGGAGCGCCACCCTCTGTTCGGCCCTCTACG
TGGGGGACCTGTGCGGGTCTGTCTTTCTTGTCGGGCAACTGTTTACCTTTTCTCCCAGACGCTACTGGAC
GACGCAAGAATGCAATTGTTCCATATATCCCGGCCATATAACAGGTCACCGCATGGCATGGGATATGATG
ATGAACTGGTCCCCTACGACGGCGTTGGTAGTAGCTCAGCTGCTCCGGATCCCACAAGCCATCTTGGATA
TGATCGCTGGTGCCCACTGGGGAGTCCTGGCGGGCATAGCGTATTTCTCCATGGTGGGGAACTGGGCGAA
GGTCCTGGTAGTGCTGTTGCTATTCGCCGGCGTCGACGCAAACACCTACGCCTCCGGGGGAAGCGTCGCC
CACACTACGTCTGGATTTGTTGGTCTCTTTAACCCAGGCCCCCAGCAGAACATCCAGCTGATCAACACCA
ATGGCAGTTGGCACATCAATAGGACGGCCTTGAACTGCAATGAAAGCCTTAACACCGGCTGGCTAGCAGG
GCTTATCTATCACCACAAATTCAACTCCTCAGGCTGTACTGAGAGGTTGGCCAGCTGCCGACTTCTTACC
GATTTTGACAAGGGCTGGGGCCCTATCGGTCATGCCAACGGGAGTGGCCCCGACCAACGCCCTTATTGCT
GGCACTACCCCCCAAGACCATGCGGTATTGTGCCCGCAAAGAGCGTGTGTGGCCCGGTATATTGCTTCAC
TCCCAGCCCTGTGGTGGTGGGAACGACCGACAGGTTGGGCGTGCCTACCTACCGCTGGGGTGAGAATGAA
ACGGACGTCTTTGTCCTTAACAACACCAGGCCACCGCTGGGCAATTGGTTTGGTTGCACCTGGATGAACT
CAACTGGATTCACCAAAGTGTGCGGAGCGCCTCCTTGCGTCATCAAAGGGGGGGGCAACAACACCTTGCA
CTGCCCCACTGATTGTTTCCGCAAACATCCAGAAGCCACATACTCTCGGTGCGGCTCCGGCCCCTGGCTT
ACACCCAGGTGCCTGGTCGACTACCCCTACAGGCTTTGGCATTATCCTTGCACCATCAACTACACCATAT
TCAAAGTCAGGATGTACGTGGGAGGGGTCGAGCACAGGCTGCAAGCTGCCTGCAACTGGACGCGGGGCGA
ACGTTGCGATCTGGACGACAGGGACAGGTCCGAGCTCAGCCCGCTGCTGCTGTCCACCACACAGTGGCAG
GTCCTTCCGTGTTCCTTCACGACCCTGCCAGCCTTGTCCACCGGCCTCATCCACCTTCACCAGAACATTG
TGGACGTGCAGTACTTGTACGGGGTGGGGTCAAGCATCGCGTCCTGGGCCATTAAGTGGGAGTACGTCGT
TCTCCTGTTCCTTCTGCTCGCAGACGCGCGCGTCTGCTCCTGCTTGTGGATGATGTTACTCATATCCCAG
GCTGAGGCCTAATCTAGAAACTTTAAGGGTCAAGACAATTCTGCAGATATCCAGCACAGTGGCGGCCGCT
CGAGTCTAGAGGGCCCGCGGTTCGAAGGTAAGCCTATCCCTAACCCTCTCCTCGGTCTCGATTCTACGCG
TACCGGTCATCATCACCATCACCATTGAGTTTAAACCCGCTGATCAGCCTCGACTGTGCCTTCTAGTTGC
CAGCCATCTGTTGTTTGCCCCTCCCCCGTGCCTTCCTTGACCCTGGAAGGTGCCACTCCCACTGTCCTTT
CCTAATAAAATGAGGAAATTGCATCGCATTGTCTGAGTAGGTGTCATTCTATTCTGGGGGGTGGGGTGGG
GCAGGACAGCAAGGGGGAGGATTGGGAAGACAATAGCAGGCATGCTGGGGATGCGGTGGGCTCTATGGCT
TCTGAGGCGGAAAGAACCAGCTGGGGCTCTAGGGGGTATCCCC
[124 nt withheld, positions 3124-3247]
C
[32 nt withheld, positions 3249-3280]
CA
[57 nt withheld, positions 3283-3339]
A
[49 nt withheld, positions 3341-3389]
CCTTTGACGTTGGAGTCCACGTTCTTT
[37 nt withheld, positions 3417-3453]
ACCCTATCTCGGTCTATTCTTTTGATTTATAAGGGATTTTGGGGATTTCGGCCTATTGGTTAAAAAATGA
GCTGATTTAACAAAAATTTAACGCGAATTAATTCTGTGGAATGTGTGTCAGTTAGGGTGTGGAAAGTCCC
CAGGCTCCCCAGGCAGGCAGAAGTATGCAAAGCATGCATCTCAATTAGTCAGCAACCAGGTGTGGAAAGT
CCCCAGGCTCCCCAGCAGGCAGAAGTATGCAAAGCATGCATCTCAATTAGTCAGCAACCATAGTCCCGCC
CCTAACTCCGCCCATCCCGCCCCTAACTCCGCCCAGTTCCGCCCATTCTCCGCCCCATGGCTGACTAATT
TTTTTTATTTATGCAGAGGCCGAGGCCGCCTCTGCCTCTGAGCTATTCCAGAAGTAGTGAGGAGGCTTTT
TTGGAGGCCTAGGCTTTTGCAAAAAGCTCCCGGGAGCTTGTATATCCATTTTCGGATCTGATCAAGAGAC
AGGATGAGGATCGTTTCGCATGATTGAACAAGATGGATTGCACGCAGGTTCTCCGGCCGCTTGGGTGGAG
AGGCTATTCGGCTATGACTGGGCACAACAGACAATCGGCTGCTCTGATGCCGCCGTGTTCCGGCTGTCAG
CGCAGGGGCGCCCGGTTCTTTTTGTCAAGACCGACCTGTCCGGTGCCCTGAATGAACTGCAGGACGAGGC
AGCGCGGCTATCGTGGCTGGCCACGACGGGCGTTCCTTGCGCAGCTGTGCTCGACGTTGTCACTGAAGCG
GGAAGGGACTGGCTGCTATTGGGCGAAGTGCCGGGGCAGGATCTCCTGTCATCTCACCTTGCTCCTGCCG
AGAAAGTATCCATCATGGCTGATGCAATGCGGCGGCTGCATACGCTTGATCCGGCTACCTGCCCATTCGA
CCACCAAGCGAAACATCGCATCGAGCGAGCACGTACTCGGATGGAAGCCGGTCTTGTCGATCAGGATGAT
CTGGACGAAGAGCATCAGGGGCTCGCGCCAGCCGAACTGTTCGCCAGGCTCAAGGCGCGCATGCCCGACG
GCGAGGATCTCGTCGTGACCCATGGCGATGCCTGCTTGCCGAATATCATGGTGGAAAATGGCCGCTTTTC
TGGATTCATCGACTGTGGCCGGCTGGGTGTGGCGGACCGCTATCAGGACATAGCGTTGGCTACCCGTGAT
ATTGCTGAAGAGCTTGGCGGCGAATGGGCTGACCGCTTCCTCGTGCTTTACGGTATCGCCGCTCCCGATT
CGCAGCGCATCGCCTTCTATCGCCTTCTTGACGAGTTCTTCTGAGCGGGACTCTGGGGTTCGCGAAATGA
CCGACCAAGCGACGCCCAACCTGCCATCACGAGATTTCGATTCCACCGCCGCCTTCTATGAAAGGTTGGG
CTTCGGAATCGTTTTCCGGGACGCCGGCTGGATGATCCTCCAGCGCGGGGATCTCATGCTGGAGTTCTTC
GCCCACCCCAACTTGTTTATTGCAGCTTATAATGGTTACAAATAAAGCAATAGCATCACAAATTTCACAA
ATAAAGCATTTTTTTCACTGCATTCTAGTTGTGGTTTGTCCAAACTCATCAATGTATCTTATCATGTCTG
TATACCGTCGACCTCTAGCTAGAGCTTGGCGTAATCATGGTCATAGCTGTTTCCTGTGTGAAATTGTTAT
CCGCTCACAATTCCACACAACATACGAGCCGGAAGCATAAAGTGTAAAGCCTGGGGTGCCTAATGAGTGA
GCTAACTCACATTAATTGCGTTGCGCTCACTGCCCGCTTTCCAGTCGGGAAACCTGTCGTGCCAGCTGCA
TTAATGAATCGGCCAACGCGCGGGGAGAGGCGGTTTGCGTATTGGGCGCTCTTCCGCTTCCTCGCTCACT
GACTCGCTGCGCTCGGTCGTTCGGCTGCGGCGAGCGGTATCAGCTCACTCAAAGGCGGTAATACGGTTAT
CCACAGAATCAGGGGATAACGCAGGAAAGAACATGTGAGCAAAAGGCCAGCAAAAGGCCAGGAACCGTAA
AAAGGCCGCGTTGCTGGCGTTTTTCCATAGGCTCCGCCCCCCTGACGAGCATCACAAAAATCGACGCTCA
AGTCAGAGGTGGCGAAACCCGACAGGACTATAAAGATACCAGGCGTTTCCCCCTGGAAGCTCCCTCGTGC
GCTCTCCTGTTCCGACCCTGCCGCTTACCGGATACCTGTCCGCCTTTCTCCCTTCGGGAAGCGTGGCGCT
TTCTCAATGCTCACGCTGTAGGTATCTCAGTTCGGTGTAGGTCGTTCGCTCCAAGCTGGGCTGTGTGCAC
GAACCCCCCGTTCAGCCCGACCGCTGCGCCTTATCCGGTAACTATCGTCTTGAGTCCAACCCGGTAAGAC
ACGACTTATCGCCACTGGCAGCAGCCACTGGTAACAGGATTAGCAGAGCGAGGTATGTAGGCGGTGCTAC
AGAGTTCTTGAAGTGGTGGCCTAACTACGGCTACACTAGAAGGACAGTATTTGGTATCTGCGCTCTGCTG
AAGCCAGTTACCTTCGGAAAAAGAGTTGGTAGCTCTTGATCCGGCAAACAAACCACCGCTGGTAGCGGTG
GTTTTTTTGTTTGCAAGCAGCAGATTACGCGCAGAAAAAAAGGATCTCAAGAAGATCCTTTGATCTTTTC
TACGGGGTCTGACGCTCAGTGGAACGAAAACTCACGTTAAGGGATTTTGGTCATGAGATTATCAAAAAGG
ATCTTCACCTAGATCCTTTTAAATTAAAAATGAAGTTTTAAATCAATCTAAAGTATATATGAGTAAACTT
GGTCTGACAGTTACCAATGCTTAATCAGTGAGGCACCTATCTCAGCGATCTGTCTATTTCGTTCATCCAT
AGTTGCCTGACTCCCCGTCGTGTAGATAACTACGATACGGGAGGGCTTACCATCTGGCCCCAGTGCTGCA
ATGATACCGCGAGACCCACGCTCACCGGCTCCAGATTTATCAGCAATAAACCAGCCAGCCGGAAGGGCCG
AGCGCAGAAGTGGTCCTGCAACTTTATCCGCCTCCATCCAGTCTATTAATTGTTGCCGGGAAGCTAGAGT
AAGTAGTTCGCCAGTTAATAGTTTGCGCAACGTTGTTGCCATTGCTACAGGCATCGTGGTGTCACGCTCG
TCGTTTGGTATGGCTTCATTCAGCTCCGGTTCCCAACGATCAAGGCGAGTTACATGATCCCCCATGTTGT
GCAAAAAAGCGGTTAGCTCCTTCGGTCCTCCGATCGTTGTCAGAAGTAAGTTGGCCGCAGTGTTATCACT
CATGGTTATGGCAGCACTGCATAATTCTCTTACTGTCATGCCATCCGTAAGATGCTTTTCTGTGACTGGT
GAGTACTCAACCAAGTCATTCTGAGAATAGTGTATGCGGCGACCGAGTTGCTCTTGCCCGGCGTCAATAC
GGGATAATACCGCGCCACATAGCAGAACTTTAAAAGTGCTCATCATTGGAAAACGTTCTTCGGGGCGAAA
ACTCTCAAGGATCTTACCGCTGTTGAGATCCAGTTCGATGTAACCCACTCGTGCACCCAACTGATCTTCA
GCATCTTTTACTTTCACCAGCGTTTCTGGGTGAGCAAAAACAGGAAGGCAAAATGCCGCAAAAAAGGGAA
TAAGGGCGACACGGAAATGTTGAATACTCATACTCTTCCTTTTTCAATATTATTGAAGCATTTATCAGGG
TTATTGTCTCATGAGCGGATACATATTTGAATGTATTTAGAAAAATAAACAAATAGGGGTTCCGCGCACA
TTTCCCCGAAAAGTGCCACCTGACGTC
