Features (pLannotate 1.2.2; 21 found; start..end, strand, type, name):
     23..75      -  misc_feature   bom (fragment): basis of mobility region from pBR322
    230..609     +  enhancer       CMV enhancer: human cytomegalovirus immediate early enhancer
    610..813     +  promoter       CMV promoter: human cytomegalovirus (CMV) immediate early promoter
    809..842     +  LTR            5' LTR (truncated) (fragment): truncated 5' long terminal repeat (LTR) from HIV-1
    858..876     +  promoter       T7 promoter: promoter for bacteriophage T7 RNA polymerase
    937..2664    +  CDS            POLG_HCVGL (fragment): Experimental evidence at protein level: Swiss-Prot protein existence level 1. [Protease NS2]: Cysteine protease required for the proteolytic auto-cleavage between the non-structural proteins NS2 and NS3 (By similarity). The N-terminus of NS3 is required for the function of NS2 protease (active region NS2-3) (By similarity). Promotes the initiation of viral particle assembly by mediating the interaction between structural and non-structural proteins (By similarity). From Hepatitis C virus (isolate Glasgow) (HCV).
   2752..2793    +  CDS            V5 tag: epitope tag from simian virus 5
   2849..3073    +  polyA_signal   bGH poly(A) signal: bovine growth hormone polyadenylation signal
   3077..3098    +  promoter       SV40 promoter (fragment): SV40 enhancer and early promoter
   3119..3547    +  rep_origin     f1 ori (sequence partly withheld): f1 bacteriophage origin of replication; arrow indicates direction of (+) strand synthesis
   3561..3890    +  promoter       SV40 promoter: SV40 enhancer and early promoter
   3957..4748    +  CDS            neo: KKA2_KLEPN - Also known as kan, nptII. Experimental evidence at protein level: Swiss-Prot protein existence level 1. Resistance to kanamycin, neomycin, paromomycin, ribostamycin, butirosin and gentamicin B. From Klebsiella pneumoniae.
   4774..4932    +  CDS            ble (fragment): BLE_KLEPN - Experimental evidence at protein level: Swiss-Prot protein existence level 1. Binding protein with a strong affinity to the bleomycin family of antibiotics. Binds to CL990; an antimitotic-antibiotic compound. From Klebsiella pneumoniae.
   4927..5048    +  polyA_signal   SV40 poly(A) signal: SV40 polyadenylation signal
   5121..5137    -  protein_bind   lac operator: The lac repressor binds to the lac operator to inhibit transcription in E. coli. This inhibition can be relieved by adding lactose or isopropyl-β-D-thiogalactopyranoside (IPTG). lac repressor encoded by lacI
   5145..5175    -  promoter       lac promoter: promoter for the E. coli lac operon
   5190..5211    -  protein_bind   CAP binding site: CAP binding activates transcription in the presence of cAMP. E. coli catabolite activator protein
   5224..5316    -  CDS            lacI (fragment): lac repressor; lacI; The lac repressor binds to the lac operator to inhibit transcription in E. coli. This inhibition can be relieved by adding lactose or isopropyl-β-D-thiogalactopyranoside (IPTG).
   5499..6087    -  rep_origin     ori: high-copy-number ColE1/pMB1/pBR322/pUC origin of replication
   6258..7118    -  CDS            AmpR: β-lactamase; bla; confers resistance to ampicillin, carbenicillin, and related antibiotics
   7119..7223    -  promoter       AmpR promoter: bla
>Addgene plasmid #98187 | UKNP1.16.2 | addgene full sequence | sequence record 189840 | Addgene NGS Result
ATCGGGAGATCTCCCGATCCCCTATGGTGCACTCTCAGTACAATCTGCTCTGATGCCGCATAGTTAAGCC
AGTATCTGCTCCCTGCTTGTGTGTTGGAGGTCGCTGAGTAGTGCGCGAGCAAAATTTAAGCTACAACAAG
GCAAGGCTTGACCGACAATTGCATGAAGAATCTGCTTAGGGTTAGGCGTTTTGCGCTGCTTCGCGATGTA
CGGGCCAGATATACGCGTTGACATTGATTATTGACTAGTTATTAATAGTAATCAATTACGGGGTCATTAG
TTCATAGCCCATATATGGAGTTCCGCGTTACATAACTTACGGTAAATGGCCCGCCTGGCTGACCGCCCAA
CGACCCCCGCCCATTGACGTCAATAATGACGTATGTTCCCATAGTAACGCCAATAGGGACTTTCCATTGA
CGTCAATGGGTGGAGTATTTACGGTAAACTGCCCACTTGGCAGTACATCAAGTGTATCATATGCCAAGTA
CGCCCCCTATTGACGTCAATGACGGTAAATGGCCCGCCTGGCATTATGCCCAGTACATGACCTTATGGGA
CTTTCCTACTTGGCAGTACATCTACGTATTAGTCATCGCTATTACCATGGTGATGCGGTTTTGGCAGTAC
ATCAATGGGCGTGGATAGCGGTTTGACTCACGGGGATTTCCAAGTCTCCACCCCATTGACGTCAATGGGA
GTTTGTTTTGGCACCAAAATCAACGGGACTTTCCAAAATGTCGTAACAACTCCGCCCCATTGACGCAAAT
GGGCGGTAGGCGTGTACGGTGGGAGGTCTATATAAGCAGAGCTCTCTGGCTAACTAGAGAACCCACTGCT
TACTGGCTTATCGAAATTAATACGACTCACTATAGGGAGACCCAAGCTGGCTAGTTAAGCTTGGTACCGA
GCTCGGATCCAGTACCCTTCACCATGGGTTGCTCTTTCTCTATCTTCCTTCTGGCCCTGCTCTCTTGCCT
GACCGTACCCGCTTCGGCCTACCAAGTGCGCAACACCACGGGGCTTTACCATGTCACCAATGATTGCCCT
AACTCGAGTATTGTGTACGAGGCGGCCAATGCCATCTTGCACACTCCGGGGTGTGTCCCTTGCGTTCGCG
AGGGTAACTTCTCGAGGTGTTGGGTGGCGTTGACCCCCACGGTGGCCACCAGGGACGGCAAGCTCCCCGC
AGCGCAGCTGCGACGTCACATCGACCTGCTCGTCGGGAGCGCCACCCTCTGTTCGGCCCTCTACGTGGGG
GACCTGTGCGGGTCTGTCTTTCTTGTCGGGCAACTGTTTACCTTTTCTCCCAGACGCTACTGGACGACGC
AAGAATGCAATTGTTCCATATATCCCGGCCATATAACAGGTCACCGCATGGCATGGGATATGATGATGAA
CTGGTCCCCTACGACGGCGTTGGTAGTAGCTCAGCTGCTCCGGATCCCACAAGCCATCTTGGATATGATC
GCTGGTGCCCACTGGGGAGTCCTGGCGGGCATAGCGTATTTCTCCATGGTGGGGAACTGGGCGAAGGTCC
TGGTAGTGCTGTTGCTATTCGCCGGCGTCGACGCAAACACCTACGCCTCCGGGGGAAGCGTCGCCCACAC
TACGTCTGGATTTGTTGGTCTCTTTAACCCAGGCCCCCAGCAGAACATCCAGCTGATCAACACCAATGGC
AGTTGGCACATCAATAGGACGGCCTTGAACTGCAATGAAAGCCTTAACACCGGCTGGCTAGCAGGGCTTA
TCTATCACCACAAATTCAACTCCTCAGGCTGTACTGAGAGGTTGGCCAGCTGCCGACTTCTTACCGATTT
TGACAAGGGCTGGGGCCCTATCGGTCATGCCAACGGGAGTGGCCCCGACCAACGCCCTTATTGCTGGCAC
TACCCCCCAAGACCATGCGGTATTGTGCCCGCAAAGAGCGTGTGTGGCCCGGTATATTGCTTCACTCCCA
GCCCTGTGGTGGTGGGAACGACCGACAGGTTGGGCGTGCCTACCTACCGCTGGGGTGAGAATGAAACGGA
CGTCTTTGTCCTTAACAACACCAGGCCACCGCTGGGCAATTGGTTTGGTTGCACCTGGATGAACTCAACT
GGATTCACCAAAGTGTGCGGAGCGCCTCCTTGCGTCATCAAAGGGGGGGGCAACAACACCTTGCACTGCC
CCACTGATTGTTTCCGCAAACATCCAGAAGCCACATACTCTCGGTGCGGCTCCGGCCCCTGGCTTACACC
CAGGTGCCTGGTCGACTACCCCTACAGGCTTTGGCATTATCCTTGCACCATCAACTACACCATATTCAAA
GTCAGGATGTACGTGGGAGGGGTCGAGCACAGGCTGCAAGCTGCCTGCAACTGGACGCGGGGCGAACGTT
GCGATCTGGACGACAGGGACAGGTCCGAGCTCAGCCCGCTGCTGCTGTCCACCACACAGTGGCAGGTCCT
TCCGTGTTCCTTCACGACCCTGCCAGCCTTGTCCACCGGCCTCATCCACCTTCACCAGAACATTGTGGAC
GTGCAGTACTTGTACGGGGTGGGGTCAAGCATCGCGTCCTGGGCCATTAAGTGGGAGTACGTCGTTCTCC
TGTTCCTTCTGCTCGCAGACGCGCGCGTCTGCTCCTGCTTGTGGATGATGTTACTCATATCCCAGGCTGA
GGCCTAATCTAGAAACTTTAAGGGTCAAGACAATTCTGCAGATATCCAGCACAGTGGCGGCCGCTCGAGT
CTAGAGGGCCCGCGGTTCGAAGGTAAGCCTATCCCTAACCCTCTCCTCGGTCTCGATTCTACGCGTACCG
GTCATCATCACCATCACCATTGAGTTTAAACCCGCTGATCAGCCTCGACTGTGCCTTCTAGTTGCCAGCC
ATCTGTTGTTTGCCCCTCCCCCGTGCCTTCCTTGACCCTGGAAGGTGCCACTCCCACTGTCCTTTCCTAA
TAAAATGAGGAAATTGCATCGCATTGTCTGAGTAGGTGTCATTCTATTCTGGGGGGTGGGGTGGGGCAGG
ACAGCAAGGGGGAGGATTGGGAAGACAATAGCAGGCATGCTGGGGATGCGGTGGGCTCTATGGCTTCTGA
GGCGGAAAGAACCAGCTGGGGCTCTAGGGGGTATCCCC
[124 nt withheld, positions 3119-3242]
C
[91 nt withheld, positions 3244-3334]
A
[49 nt withheld, positions 3336-3384]
CCTTTGACGTTGGAGTCCACGTTCTTT
[37 nt withheld, positions 3412-3448]
ACCCTATCTCGGTCTATTCTTTTGATTTATAAGGGATTTTGCCGATTTCGGCCTATTGGTTAAAAAATGA
GCTGATTTAACAAAAATTTAACGCGAATTAATTCTGTGGAATGTGTGTCAGTTAGGGTGTGGAAAGTCCC
CAGGCTCCCCAGCAGGCAGAAGTATGCAAAGCATGCATCTCAATTAGTCAGCAACCAGGTGTGGAAAGTC
CCCAGGCTCCCCAGCAGGCAGAAGTATGCAAAGCATGCATCTCAATTAGTCAGCAACCATAGTCCCGCCC
CTAACTCCGCCCATCCCGCCCCTAACTCCGCCCAGTTCCGCCCATTCTCCGCCCCATGGCTGACTAATTT
TTTTTATTTATGCAGAGGCCGAGGCCGCCTCTGCCTCTGAGCTATTCCAGAAGTAGTGAGGAGGCTTTTT
TGGAGGCCTAGGCTTTTGCAAAAAGCTCCCGGGAGCTTGTATATCCATTTTCGGATCTGATCAAGAGACA
GGATGAGGATCGTTTCGCATGATTGAACAAGATGGATTGCACGCAGGTTCTCCGGCCGCTTGGGTGGAGA
GGCTATTCGGCTATGACTGGGCACAACAGACAATCGGCTGCTCTGATGCCGCCGTGTTCCGGCTGTCAGC
GCAGGGGCGCCCGGTTCTTTTTGTCAAGACCGACCTGTCCGGTGCCCTGAATGAACTGCAGGACGAGGCA
GCGCGGCTATCGTGGCTGGCCACGACGGGCGTTCCTTGCGCAGCTGTGCTCGACGTTGTCACTGAAGCGG
GAAGGGACTGGCTGCTATTGGGCGAAGTGCCGGGGCAGGATCTCCTGTCATCTCACCTTGCTCCTGCCGA
GAAAGTATCCATCATGGCTGATGCAATGCGGCGGCTGCATACGCTTGATCCGGCTACCTGCCCATTCGAC
CACCAAGCGAAACATCGCATCGAGCGAGCACGTACTCGGATGGAAGCCGGTCTTGTCGATCAGGATGATC
TGGACGAAGAGCATCAGGGGCTCGCGCCAGCCGAACTGTTCGCCAGGCTCAAGGCGCGCATGCCCGACGG
CGAGGATCTCGTCGTGACCCATGGCGATGCCTGCTTGCCGAATATCATGGTGGAAAATGGCCGCTTTTCT
GGATTCATCGACTGTGGCCGGCTGGGTGTGGCGGACCGCTATCAGGACATAGCGTTGGCTACCCGTGATA
TTGCTGAAGAGCTTGGCGGCGAATGGGCTGACCGCTTCCTCGTGCTTTACGGTATCGCCGCTCCCGATTC
GCAGCGCATCGCCTTCTATCGCCTTCTTGACGAGTTCTTCTGAGCGGGACTCTGGGGTTCGCGAAATGAC
CGACCAAGCGACGCCCAACCTGCCATCACGAGATTTCGATTCCACCGCCGCCTTCTATGAAAGGTTGGGC
TTCGGAATCGTTTTCCGGGACGCCGGCTGGATGATCCTCCAGCGCGGGGATCTCATGCTGGAGTTCTTCG
CCCACCCCAACTTGTTTATTGCAGCTTATAATGGTTACAAATAAAGCAATAGCATCACAAATTTCACAAA
TAAAGCATTTTTTTCACTGCATTCTAGTTGTGGTTTGTCCAAACTCATCAATGTATCTTATCATGTCTGT
ATACCGTCGACCTCTAGCTAGAGCTTGGCGTAATCATGGTCATAGCTGTTTCCTGTGTGAAATTGTTATC
CGCTCACAATTCCACACAACATACGAGCCGGAAGCATAAAGTGTAAAGCCTGGGGTGCCTAATGAGTGAG
CTAACTCACATTAATTGCGTTGCGCTCACTGCCCGCTTTCCAGTCGGGAAACCTGTCGTGCCAGCTGCAT
TAATGAATCGGCCAACGCGCGGGGAGAGGCGGTTTGCGTATTGGGCGCTCTTCCGCTTCCTCGCTCACTG
ACTCGCTGCGCTCGGTCGTTCGGCTGCGGCGAGCGGTATCAGCTCACTCAAAGGCGGTAATACGGTTATC
CACAGAATCAGGGGATAACGCAGGAAAGAACATGTGAGCAAAAGGCCAGCAAAAGGCCAGGAACCGTAAA
AAGGCCGCGTTGCTGGCGTTTTTCCATAGGCTCCGCCCCCCTGACGAGCATCACAAAAATCGACGCTCAA
GTCAGAGGTGGCGAAACCCGACAGGACTATAAAGATACCAGGCGTTTCCCCCTGGAAGCTCCCTCGTGCG
CTCTCCTGTTCCGACCCTGCCGCTTACCGGATACCTGTCCGCCTTTCTCCCTTCGGGAAGCGTGGCGCTT
TCTCATAGCTCACGCTGTAGGTATCTCAGTTCGGTGTAGGTCGTTCGCTCCAAGCTGGGCTGTGTGCACG
AACCCCCCGTTCAGCCCGACCGCTGCGCCTTATCCGGTAACTATCGTCTTGAGTCCAACCCGGTAAGACA
CGACTTATCGCCACTGGCAGCAGCCACTGGTAACAGGATTAGCAGAGCGAGGTATGTAGGCGGTGCTACA
GAGTTCTTGAAGTGGTGGCCTAACTACGGCTACACTAGAAGAACAGTATTTGGTATCTGCGCTCTGCTGA
AGCCAGTTACCTTCGGAAAAAGAGTTGGTAGCTCTTGATCCGGCAAACAAACCACCGCTGGTAGCGGTGG
TTTTTTTGTTTGCAAGCAGCAGATTACGCGCAGAAAAAAAGGATCTCAAGAAGATCCTTTGATCTTTTCT
ACGGGGTCTGACGCTCAGTGGAACGAAAACTCACGTTAAGGGATTTTGGTCATGAGATTATCAAAAAGGA
TCTTCACCTAGATCCTTTTAAATTAAAAATGAAGTTTTAAATCAATCTAAAGTATATATGAGTAAACTTG
GTCTGACAGTTACCAATGCTTAATCAGTGAGGCACCTATCTCAGCGATCTGTCTATTTCGTTCATCCATA
GTTGCCTGACTCCCCGTCGTGTAGATAACTACGATACGGGAGGGCTTACCATCTGGCCCCAGTGCTGCAA
TGATACCGCGAGACCCACGCTCACCGGCTCCAGATTTATCAGCAATAAACCAGCCAGCCGGAAGGGCCGA
GCGCAGAAGTGGTCCTGCAACTTTATCCGCCTCCATCCAGTCTATTAATTGTTGCCGGGAAGCTAGAGTA
AGTAGTTCGCCAGTTAATAGTTTGCGCAACGTTGTTGCCATTGCTACAGGCATCGTGGTGTCACGCTCGT
CGTTTGGTATGGCTTCATTCAGCTCCGGTTCCCAACGATCAAGGCGAGTTACATGATCCCCCATGTTGTG
CAAAAAAGCGGTTAGCTCCTTCGGTCCTCCGATCGTTGTCAGAAGTAAGTTGGCCGCAGTGTTATCACTC
ATGGTTATGGCAGCACTGCATAATTCTCTTACTGTCATGCCATCCGTAAGATGCTTTTCTGTGACTGGTG
AGTACTCAACCAAGTCATTCTGAGAATAGTGTATGCGGCGACCGAGTTGCTCTTGCCCGGCGTCAATACG
GGATAATACCGCGCCACATAGCAGAACTTTAAAAGTGCTCATCATTGGAAAACGTTCTTCGGGGCGAAAA
CTCTCAAGGATCTTACCGCTGTTGAGATCCAGTTCGATGTAACCCACTCGTGCACCCAACTGATCTTCAG
CATCTTTTACTTTCACCAGCGTTTCTGGGTGAGCAAAAACAGGAAGGCAAAATGCCGCAAAAAAGGGAAT
AAGGGCGACACGGAAATGTTGAATACTCATACTCTTCCTTTTTCAATATTATTGAAGCATTTATCAGGGT
TATTGTCTCATGAGCGGATACATATTTGAATGTATTTAGAAAAATAAACAAATAGGGGTTCCGCGCACAT
TTCCCCGAAAAGTGCCACCTGACGTCGACGG
